>Addgene plasmid #122883 | pICE ADE2-HIS3 | addgene full sequence | sequence record 238921 | Addgene NGS Result
TAACCTATAAAAATAGGCGTATCACGAGGCCCTTTCGTCTCGCGCGTTTCGGTGATGACGGTGAAAACCT
CTGACACATGCAGCTCCCGGAGACGGTCACAGCTTGTCTGTAAGCGGATGCCGGGAGCAGACAAGCCCGT
CAGGGCGCGTCAGCGGGTGTTGGCGGGTGTCGGGGCTGGCTTAACTATGCGGCATCAGAGCAGATTGTAC
TGAGAGTGCACCATATGCGGTGTGAAATACCGCACAGATGCGTAAGGAGAAAATACCGCATCAGGAAATT
GTAAGCGTTAATATTTTGTTAAAATTCGCGTTAAATTTTTGTTAAATCAGCTCATTTTTTAACCAATAGG
CCGAAATCGGCAAAATCCCTTATAAATCAAAAGAATAGATCTGAATTAATTCTTGAATAATACATAACTT
TTCTTAAAAGAATCAAAGACAGATAAAATTTAAGAGATATTAAATATTAGTGAGAAGCCGAGAATTTTGT
AACACCAACATAACACTGACATCTTTAACAACTTTTAATTATGATACATTTCTTACGTCATGATTGATTA
TTACAGCTATGCTGACAAATGACTCTTGTTGCATGGCTACGAACCGGGTAATACTAAGTGATTGACTCTT
GCTGACCTTTTATTAAGAACTAAATGGACAATATTATGGAGCATTTCATGTATAAATTGGTGCGTAAAAT
CGTTGGATCTCTCTTCTAAGTACATCCTACTATAACAATCAAGAAAAACAAGAAAATCGGACAAAACAAT
CAAGTATGGATTCTAGAACAGTTGGTATATTAGGAGGGGGACAATTGGGACGTATGATTGTTGAGGCAGC
AAACAGGCTCAACATTAAGACGGTAATACTAGATGCTGAAAATTCTCCTGCCAAACAAATAAGCAACTCC
AATGACCACGTTAATGGCTCCTTTTCCAATCCTCTTGATATCGAAAAACTAGCTGAAAAATGTGATGTGC
TAACGATTGAGATTGAGCATGTTGATGTTCCTACACTAAAGAATCTTCAAGTAAAACATCCCAAATTAAA
AATTTACCCTTCTCCAGAAACAATCAGATTGATACAAGACAAATATATTCAAAAAGAGCATTTAATCAAA
AATGGTATAGCAGTTACCCAAAGTGTTCCTGTGGAACAAGCCAGTGAGACGTCCCTATTGAATGTTGGAA
GAGATTTGGGTTTTCCATTCGTCTTGAAGTCGAGGACTTTGGCATACGATGGAAGAGGTAACTTCGTTGT
AAAGAATAAGGAAATGATTCCGGAAGCTTTGGAAGTACTGAAGGATCGTCCTTTGTACGCCGAAAAATGG
GCACCATTTACTAAAGAATTAGCAGTCATGATTGTGAGGTCTGTTAACGGTTTAGTGTTTTCTTACCCAA
TTGTAGAGACTATCCACAAGGACAATATTTGTGACTTATGTTATGCGCCTGCTAGAGTTCCGGACTCCGT
TCAACTTAAGGCGAAGTTGTTGGCAGAAAATGCAATCAAATCTTTTCCCGGTTGTGGTATATTTGGTGTG
GAAATGTTCTATTTAGAAACAGGGGAATTGCTTATTAACGAAATTGCCCCAAGGCCTCACAACTCTGGAC
ATTATACCATTGATGCTTGCGTCACTTCTCAATTTGAAGCTCATTTGAGATCAATATTGGATTTGCCAAT
GCCAAAGAATTTCACATCTTTCTCCACCATTACAACGAACGCCATTATGCTAAATGTTCTTGGAGACAAA
CATACAAAAGATAAAGAGCTAGAAACTTGCGAAAGAGCATTGGCGACTCCAGGTTCCTCAGTGTACTTAT
ATGGAAAAGAGTCTAGACCTAACAGAAAAGTAGGTCACATAAATATTATTGCCTCCAGTATGGCGGAATG
TGAACAAAGGCTGAACTACATTACAGGTAGAACTGATATTCCAATCAAAATCTCTGTCGCTCAAAAGTTG
GACTTGGAAGCAATGGTCAAACCATTGGTTGGAATCATCATGGGATCAGACTCTGACTTGCCGGTAATGT
CTGCCGCATGTGCGGTTTTAAAAGATTTTGGCGTTCCATTTGAAGTGACAATAGTCTCTGCTCATAGAAC
TCCACATAGGATGTCAGCATATGCTATTTCCGCAAGCAAGCGTGGAATTAAAACAATTATCGCTGGAGCT
GGTGGGGCTGCTCACTTGCCAGGTATGGTGGCTGCAATGACACCACTTCCTGTCATCGGTGTGCCCGTAA
AAGGTTCTTGTCTAGATGGAGTAGATTCTTTACATTCAATTGTGCAAATGCCTAGAGGTGTTCCAGTAGC
TACCGTCGCTATTAATAATAGTACGAACGCTGCGCTGTTGGCTGTCAGACTGCTTGGCGCTTATGATTCA
AGTTATACAACGAAAATGGAACAGTTTTTATTAAAGCAAGAAGAAGAAGTTCTTGTCAAAGCACAAAAGT
TAGAAACTGTCGGTTACGAAGCTTATCTAGAAAACAAGTAATATATAAGTTTATTGATATACTTGTACAG
CAAATAATTATAAAATGATATACCTATTTTTTAGGCTTTGTTATGATTACATCAAATGTGGACTTCATAC
ATAGAAATCAACGCTTACAGGTGTCCTTTTTTAAGAATTTCATACATAAGATCTATGCGGTGTGAAATAC
CGCACAGATGCGTAAGGAGAAAATACCGCATCAGGAAATTGTAAGCGTTAATATTTTGTTAAAATTCGCG
TTAAATTTTTGTTAAATCAGCTCATTTTTTAACCAATAGGCCGAAATCGGCAAAATCCCTTATAAATCAA
AAGAATAGACCGAGATAGGGT
[37 nt withheld, positions 2822-2858]
AAAGAACGTGGACTCCAACGTCAAAGG
[49 nt withheld, positions 2886-2934]
T
[91 nt withheld, positions 2936-3026]
G
[124 nt withheld, positions 3028-3151]
CCATTCGCCATTCAGGCTGCGCAACTGTTGGGAAGGGCGATCGGTGCGGGCCTCTTCGCTATTACGCCAG
CTGGCGAAAGGGGGATGTGCTGCAAGGCGATTAAGTTGGGTAACGCCAGGGTTTTCCCAGTCACGACGTT
GTAAAACGACGGCCAGTGAGCGCGCGTAATACGACTCACTATAGGGCGAATTGGGTACCGGGCCCCCCCT
CGAGGTCGACGGTATCGATAAGCTTGATATCGAATTCCTGCAGCCCGGGGGATCCACTAGTTCTAGAGCG
GCCGCCCTCTTAGCGCTTCTTAGGACGGATCGCTTGCCTGTAACTTACACGCGCCTCGTATCTTTTAATG
ATGGAATAATTTGGGAATTTACTCTGTGTTTATTTATTTTTATGTTTTGTATTTGGATTTTAGAAAGTAA
ATAAAGAAGGTAGAAGAGTTACGGAATGAAGAAAAAAAAATAAACAAAGGTTTAAAAAATTTCAACAAAA
AGCGTACTTTACATATATATTTATTAGACAAGAAAAGCAGATTAAATAGATATACATTCGATTAACGATA
AGTAAAATGTAAAATCACAGGATTTTCGTGTGTGGTCTTCTACACAGACAAGATGAAACAATTCGGCATT
AATACCTGAGAGCAGGAAGAGCAAGATAAAAGGTAGTATTTGTTGGCGATCCCCCTAGAGTCTTTTACAT
CTTCGGAAAACAAAAACTATTTTTTCTTTAATTTCTTTTTTTACTTTCTATTTTTAATTTATATATTTAT
ATTAAAAAATTTAAATTATAATTATTTTTATAGCACGTGATGAAAAGGACCCAGGTGGCGCGGCCGCCAC
CGCGGTGGAGCTCCAGCTTTTGTTCCCTTTAGTGAGGGTTAATTGCGCGCTTGGCGTAATCATGGTCATA
GCTGTTTCCTGTGTGAAATTGTTATCCGCTCACAATTCCACACAACATACGAGCCGGAAGCATAAAGTGT
AAAGCCTGGGGTGCCTAATGAGTGAGCTAACTCACATTAATTGCGTTGCGCTCACTGCCCGCTTTCCAGT
CGGGAAACCTGTCGTGCCAGCTGCATTAATGAATCGGCCAACGCGCGGGGAGAGGCGGTTTGCGTATTGG
GCGCTCTTCCGCTTCCTCGCTCACTGACTCGCTGCGCTCGGTCGTTCGGCTGCGGCGAGCGGTATCAGCT
CACTCAAAGGCGGTAATACGGTTATCCACAGAATCAGGGGATAACGCAGGAAAGAACATGTGAGCAAAAG
GCCAGCAAAAGGCCAGGAACCGTAAAAAGGCCGCGTTGCTGGCGTTTTTCCATAGGCTCCGCCCCCCTGA
CGAGCATCACAAAAATCGACGCTCAAGTCAGAGGTGGCGAAACCCGACAGGACTATAAAGATACCAGGCG
TTTCCCCCTGGAAGCTCCCTCGTGCGCTCTCCTGTTCCGACCCTGCCGCTTACCGGATACCTGTCCGCCT
TTCTCCCTTCGGGAAGCGTGGCGCTTTCTCATAGCTCACGCTGTAGGTATCTCAGTTCGGTGTAGGTCGT
TCGCTCCAAGCTGGGCTGTGTGCACGAACCCCCCGTTCAGCCCGACCGCTGCGCCTTATCCGGTAACTAT
CGTCTTGAGTCCAACCCGGTAAGACACGACTTATCGCCACTGGCAGCAGCCACTGGTAACAGGATTAGCA
GAGCGAGGTATGTAGGCGGTGCTACAGAGTTCTTGAAGTGGTGGCCTAACTACGGCTACACTAGAAGAAC
AGTATTTGGTATCTGCGCTCTGCTGAAGCCAGTTACCTTCGGAAAAAGAGTTGGTAGCTCTTGATCCGGC
AAACAAACCACCGCTGGTAGCGGTGGTTTTTTTGTTTGCAAGCAGCAGATTACGCGCAGAAAAAAAGGAT
CTCAAGAAGATCCTTTGATCTTTTCTACGGGGTCTGACGCTCAGTGGAACGAAAACTCACGTTAAGGGAT
TTTGGTCATGAGATTATCAAAAAGGATCTTCACCTAGATCCTTTTAAATTAAAAATGAAGTTTTAAATCA
ATCTAAAGTATATATGAGTAAACTTGGTCTGACAGTTACCAATGCTTAATCAGTGAGGCACCTATCTCAG
CGATCTGTCTATTTCGTTCATCCATAGTTGCCTGACTCCCCGTCGTGTAGATAACTACGATACGGGAGGG
CTTACCATCTGGCCCCAGTGCTGCAATGATACCGCGAGACCCACGCTCACCGGCTCCAGATTTATCAGCA
ATAAACCAGCCAGCCGGAAGGGCCGAGCGCAGAAGTGGTCCTGCAACTTTATCCGCCTCCATCCAGTCTA
TTAATTGTTGCCGGGAAGCTAGAGTAAGTAGTTCGCCAGTTAATAGTTTGCGCAACGTTGTTGCCATTGC
TACAGGCATCGTGGTGTCACGCTCGTCGTTTGGTATGGCTTCATTCAGCTCCGGTTCCCAACGATCAAGG
CGAGTTACATGATCCCCCATGTTGTGCAAAAAAGCGGTTAGCTCCTTCGGTCCTCCGATCGTTGTCAGAA
GTAAGTTGGCCGCAGTGTTATCACTCATGGTTATGGCAGCACTGCATAATTCTCTTACTGTCATGCCATC
CGTAAGATGCTTTTCTGTGACTGGTGAGTACTCAACCAAGTCATTCTGAGAATAGTGTATGCGGCGACCG
AGTTGCTCTTGCCCGGCGTCAATACGGGATAATACCGCGCCACATAGCAGAACTTTAAAAGTGCTCATCA
TTGGAAAACGTTCTTCGGGGCGAAAACTCTCAAGGATCTTACCGCTGTTGAGATCCAGTTCGATGTAACC
CACTCGTGCACCCAACTGATCTTCAGCATCTTTTACTTTCACCAGCGTTTCTGGGTGAGCAAAAACAGGA
AGGCAAAATGCCGCAAAAAAGGGAATAAGGGCGACACGGAAATGTTGAATACTCATACTCTTCCTTTTTC
AATATTATTGAAGCATTTATCAGGGTTATTGTCTCATGAGCGGATACATATTTGAATGTATTTAGAAAAA
TAAACAAATAGGGGTTCCGCGCACATTTCCCCGAAAAGTGCCACCTGACGTCTAACACAGTCCTTTCCCG
CAATTTTCTTTTTCTATTACTCTTGGCCTCCTCTAGTACACTCTATATTTTTTTATGCCTCGGTAATGAT
TTTCATTTTTTTTTTTCCACCTAGCGGATGACTCTTTTTTTTTCTTAGCGATTGGCATTATCACATAATG
AATTATACATTATATAAAGTAATGTGATTTCTTCGAAGAATATACTAAAAAATGAGCAGGCAAGATAAAC
GAAGGCAAAGATGACAGAGCAGAAAGCCCTAGTAAAGCGTATTACAAATGAAACCAAGATTCAGATTGCG
ATCTCTTTAAAGGGTGGTCCCCTAGCGATAGAGCACTCGATCTTCCCAGAAAAAGAGGCAGAAGCAGTAG
CAGAACAGGCCACACAATCGCAAGTGATTAACGTCCACACAGGTATAGGGTTTCTGGACCATATGATACA
TGCTCTGGCCAAGCATTCCGGCTGGTCGCTAATCGTTGAGTGCATTGGTGACTTACACATAGACGACCAT
CACACCACTGAAGACTGCGGGATTGCTCTCGGTCAAGCTTTTAAAGAGGCCCTAGGGGCCGTGCGTGGAG
TAAAAAGGTTTGGATCAGGATTTGCGCCTTTGGATGAGGCACTTTCCAGAGCGGTGGTAGATCTTTCGAA
CAGGCCGTACGCAGTTGTCGAACTTGGTTTGCAAAGGGAGAAAGTAGGAGATCTCTCTTGCGAGATGATC
CCGCATTTTCTTGAAAGCTTTGCAGAGGCTAGCAGAATTACCCTCCACGTTGATTGTCTGCGAGGCAAGA
ATGATCATCACCGTAGTGAGAGTGCGTTCAAGGCTCTTGCGGTTGCCATAAGAGAAGCCACCTCGCCCAA
TGGTACCAACGATGTTCCCTCCACCAAAGGTGTTCTTATGTAGTGACACCGATTATTTAAAGCTGCAGCA
TACGATATATATACATGTGTATATATGTATACCTATGAATGTCAGTAAGTATGTATACGAACAGTATGAT
ACTGAAGATGACAAGGTAATGCATCATTCTATACGTGTCATTCTGAACGAGGCATCATGACAT
Features (pLannotate 1.2.2; 22 found; start..end, strand, type, name):
     39..74      +  CDS            rop (fragment): Rop protein, which maintains plasmids at low copy number; rop
    176..275     +  misc_feature   bom (fragment): basis of mobility region from pBR322
    276..389     -  rep_origin     f1 ori (fragment): f1 bacteriophage origin of replication; arrow indicates direction of (+) strand synthesis
    400..775     +  promoter       ADE2 promoter: S. cerevisiae ADE2
    776..2488    +  CDS            ADE2: PUR6_YEAST - Experimental evidence at protein level: Swiss-Prot protein existence level 1. From Saccharomyces cerevisiae (strain ATCC 204508 / S288c) (Baker's yeast).
   2644..2695    +  misc_feature   bom (fragment): basis of mobility region from pBR322
   2723..3151    -  rep_origin     f1 ori (sequence partly withheld): f1 bacteriophage origin of replication; arrow indicates direction of (+) strand synthesis
   3155..3310    -  CDS            lacZα (fragment): LacZα fragment of β-galactosidase; lacZ fragment
   3318..3336    +  promoter       T7 promoter: promoter for bacteriophage T7 RNA polymerase
   3345..3437    -  misc_feature   MCS (fragment): pBluescript multiple cloning site
   3459..3962    -  misc_feature   CEN/ARS: S. cerevisiae CEN6 centromere fused to an autonomously replicating sequence
   3981..4004    -  misc_feature   MCS (fragment): pBluescript multiple cloning site
   4017..4035    -  promoter       T3 promoter: promoter for bacteriophage T3 RNA polymerase
   4080..4096    -  protein_bind   lac operator: The lac repressor binds to the lac operator to inhibit transcription in E. coli. This inhibition can be relieved by adding lactose or isopropyl-β-D-thiogalactopyranoside (IPTG). lac repressor encoded by lacI
   4104..4134    -  promoter       lac promoter: promoter for the E. coli lac operon
   4149..4170    -  protein_bind   CAP binding site: CAP binding activates transcription in the presence of cAMP. E. coli catabolite activator protein
   4183..4275    -  CDS            lacI (fragment): lac repressor; lacI; The lac repressor binds to the lac operator to inhibit transcription in E. coli. This inhibition can be relieved by adding lactose or isopropyl-β-D-thiogalactopyranoside (IPTG).
   4458..5046    -  rep_origin     ori: high-copy-number ColE1/pMB1/pBR322/pUC origin of replication
   5217..6077    -  CDS            AmpR: β-lactamase; bla; confers resistance to ampicillin, carbenicillin, and related antibiotics
   6078..6182    -  promoter       AmpR promoter: bla
   6264..6451    +  promoter       HIS3 promoter: S. cerevisiae HIS3
   6452..7114    +  CDS            HIS3: imidazoleglycerol-phosphate dehydratase, required for histidine biosynthesis; S. cerevisiae HIS3; yeast auxotrophic marker
