[The description below was written by a language model from this plasmid's Addgene catalogue record and pLannotate feature annotations shown in this document.]
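Description:
pICE ADE2-HIS3 is an empty-backbone yeast shuttle vector of the ICE ("Integration after CEN Excision") type, designed to combine recombination cloning in Saccharomyces cerevisiae with later stable integration into the genome. In E. coli it is propagated as a high-copy plasmid through a ColE1/pUC-type origin and selected with ampicillin via the β-lactamase gene and its native promoter. An f1 phage origin and short remnants of rop, bom, lacI and a second f1 origin are also annotated, apparently leftovers from the parental pBluescript/pRS-style vectors.

For yeast, the plasmid carries two biosynthetic genes under their own promoters: HIS3, an auxotrophic marker for histidine prototrophy, and ADE2, which encodes an adenine biosynthesis enzyme. A CEN6/ARS element lies within the pBluescript-derived polylinker, flanked by multiple cloning site fragments and bracketed by T7 and T3 promoters, with the lacZα fragment and lac promoter/operator region on either side. The CEN/ARS lets the plasmid replicate and segregate as a stable, low-copy episome, which is what allows inserts to be assembled by homologous recombination in yeast and the product recovered. Removing the centromere cassette then converts the construct into a non-replicating integrating vector.

The name suggests that one of the two yeast genes serves as the selectable marker and the other as the homology target for integration, but the record does not state which role each plays, nor which sites are used for CEN excision or linearisation. No insert or expression promoter for a gene of interest is present; users supply their own cassette.
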