Addgene plasmid #122883: pICE ADE2-HIS3
Purpose: (Empty Backbone) ADE2-HIS3 ICE plasmid used to facilitate yeast recombination cloning and stable genomic Integration after CEN Excision.
Depositing lab: Randy Hampton. Depositing organization: University of California, San Diego (UCSD). Publication: ICE plasmids: combining the ease of yeast recombination cloning with the stability of genomic integration. Flagg MP, Kao A, Hampton RY. Yeast. 2019 May 10. doi: 10.1002/yea.3400. PubMed 31074531.
Backbone
  Vector backbone: ICE plasmid
  Vector type: Yeast Expression ; Yeast Recombination Cloning
Growth in bacteria
  Bacterial resistance: Ampicillin, 100 μg/mL
  Growth temperature: 37°C
  Growth strain: DH5alpha
  Copy number: High Copy
Gene/Insert
  Gene/Insert name: None
Terms and licenses: Academic/Nonprofit Terms; Industry Terms: Not Available to Industry
How to cite: pICE ADE2-HIS3 was a gift from Randy Hampton (Addgene plasmid # 122883 ; http://n2t.net/addgene:122883 ; RRID:Addgene_122883)
